Addgene plasmid #153669: pGBW-m4252827
Purpose: Mammalian expression plasmid for SARS-CoV-2 E (envelope)
Depositing lab: Ginkgo Bioworks & Benjie Chen. Depositing organization: Ginkgo Bioworks.
Backbone
  Vector backbone: pTwist_CMV_Puro_6 with AarI site removed
  Backbone size w/o insert (bp): 6080
  Vector type: Mammalian Expression
  Selectable markers: Puromycin
Growth in bacteria
  Bacterial resistance: Ampicillin, 100 μg/mL
  Growth temperature: 37°C
  Growth strain: DH5alpha
  Copy number: High Copy
Gene/Insert
  Gene/Insert name: SARS-CoV-2 E (envelope) (alt names: envelope protein; E protein)
  Species: Severe acute respiratory syndrome coronavirus 2
  Insert size (bp): 221
  Mutation: wt
  Entrez Gene: E (a.k.a. GU280_gp04)
  Promoter: CMV
  Tag / fusion protein: Cleavable TEV;TapTag (C terminal on backbone)
  Cloning method: Unknown
Resource information
  A portion of this plasmid was derived from a plasmid made by: GinkgoBioworks
Depositor comments: NCBI reference sequence: 43740570
How to cite: pGBW-m4252827 was a gift from Ginkgo Bioworks & Benjie Chen (Addgene plasmid # 153669 ; http://n2t.net/addgene:153669 ; RRID:Addgene_153669)
