[The description below was written by a language model from this plasmid's Addgene catalogue record and pLannotate feature annotations shown in this document.]
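Description:
pGBW-m4252827 is a mammalian expression plasmid carrying the wild-type envelope (E) gene of SARS-CoV-2, built in a pTwist_CMV_Puro_6 backbone from which an AarI site has been removed. It is propagated in E. coli as a high-copy plasmid through a ColE1/pUC-type origin and selected with ampicillin via the β-lactamase gene. For selection in mammalian cells, a separate cassette places a puromycin N-acetyltransferase gene under the human ubiquitin C promoter, followed by a synthetic polyadenylation signal. The sequenced record is 6,896 nt, somewhat longer than the sum of the catalogued backbone and insert sizes.

The E coding sequence lies downstream of the CMV immediate-early enhancer and promoter. E is a small membrane protein that acts as a viroporin and has a central role in virion morphogenesis and assembly. According to the catalogue, the backbone supplies a C-terminal, TEV-cleavable "TapTag". The feature table is consistent with a tandem affinity purification tag. Directly downstream of E, on the same strand, it reports a short match to myosin light chain kinase 2, plausibly a calmodulin-binding peptide. This is followed by a fragment of Staphylococcus aureus protein A, which binds immunoglobulin; the TEV site itself is not annotated. An SV40 polyadenylation region sits beyond the tag.

β-globin insulator elements and bacterial rrnG and T7 terminators flank the expression units, presumably to isolate them from read-through transcription. The design suits transient or puromycin-selected expression of tagged E protein in mammalian cells. The tag would allow affinity purification and protease release, for example for studying host interaction partners, although the record states only the general expression purpose.
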