Features (pLannotate 1.2.2; 21 found; start..end, strand, type, name):
    114..191     -  CDS            MYLK2 (fragment): MYLK2_HUMAN - Experimental evidence at protein level: Swiss-Prot protein existence level 1. Implicated in the level of global muscle contraction and cardiac function. Phosphorylates a specific serine in the N-terminus of a myosin light chain. From Homo sapiens (Human).
    246..470     -  CDS            E: VEMP_SARS2 - Experimental evidence at protein level: Swiss-Prot protein existence level 1. Plays a central role in virus morphogenesis and assembly. Acts as a viroporin and self-assembles in host membranes forming pentameric protein-lipid pores that allow ion transport. Also plays a role in the induction of apoptosis (By similarity). Regulates the localization of S protein at cis-Golgi, the place of virus budding (PubMed:33229438). May act by slowing down the cell secretory pathway (PubMed:33229438). May interfere with tight-junction stability by interacting with host MPP5. This would result i
    545..596     -  promoter       CMVd2 promoter: truncated human cytomegalovirus (CMV) immediate early promoter that yields moderately reduced expression relative to the full-length promoter
    659..676     +  promoter       CMV promoter (fragment): human cytomegalovirus (CMV) immediate early promoter
    749..1052    -  enhancer       CMV enhancer: human cytomegalovirus immediate early enhancer
   1133..1181    +  polyA_signal   poly(A) signal: synthetic polyadenylation signal
   1199..1245    +  terminator     T7 terminator: transcription terminator for bacteriophage T7 RNA polymerase
   1250..1321    -  misc_feature   5' β-globin insulator: insulator upstream of the human β-globin locus (Farrell et al., 2002)
   1473..1609    -  terminator     rrnG terminator: transcription terminator from the E. coli ribosomal RNA rrnG operon (Albrechtsen et al., 1991)
   1622..2482    -  CDS            AmpR: β-lactamase; bla; confers resistance to ampicillin, carbenicillin, and related antibiotics
   2748..2796    -  polyA_signal   poly(A) signal: synthetic polyadenylation signal
   2825..3422    -  CDS            PuroR (fragment): puromycin N-acetyltransferase; pac from Streptomyces; confers resistance to puromycin
   3426..4635    -  promoter       UbC promoter: human ubiquitin C promoter
   4899..4963    +  CDS            bla(M) (fragment): β-lactamase lacking the signal sequence; bla(M); allows cytosolic expression of β-lactamase
   5135..5723    +  rep_origin     ori: high-copy-number ColE1/pMB1/pBR322/pUC origin of replication
   5949..6020    -  misc_feature   3' β-globin insulator: insulator downstream of the human β-globin locus (Farrell et al., 2002)
   6065..6201    -  terminator     rrnG terminator: transcription terminator from the E. coli ribosomal RNA rrnG operon (Albrechtsen et al., 1991)
   6231..6277    -  terminator     T7 terminator: transcription terminator for bacteriophage T7 RNA polymerase
   6300..6369    +  CDS            large T antigen (fragment): large T antigen from SV40 (simian virus 40)
   6392..6513    +  polyA_signal   SV40 poly(A) signal: SV40 polyadenylation signal
   6578..32      -  CDS            spa (fragment) (across the origin): SPA_STAAU - Experimental evidence at protein level: Swiss-Prot protein existence level 1. Plays a role in the inhibition of the host innate and adaptive immune responses. Possesses five immunoglobulin-binding domains that capture both the fragment crystallizable region (Fc region) and the Fab region (part of Ig that identifies antigen) of immunoglobulins (By similarity). In turn, Staphylococcus aureus is protected from phagocytic killing via inhibition of Ig Fc region. In addition, the host elicited B-cell response is prevented due to a decrease of antibody-secreting cell proliferation that en
>Addgene plasmid #153669 | pGBW-m4252827 | addgene full sequence | sequence record 300642 | Ginkgo NGS Result
GCGTTCTGCTGTTCTTTATTAAACTTGTTATCGACGGCCTCGTCATGTTGTGCCAAGCCAAATTCACCCT
GGAAATAGAGATTCTCGGAGGCGGTCGTAGGAATGTCGTAATCTAGGGCGCCGCTTGAACTGATCTTTTT
GAACCGGTTAGCCGCAGACACTGCAATAAAGTTCTTCTTCCATCTCCTTTTCCAGGGATTTATCAGCCCC
GGGATTCGCCGTCCCGACTGAAAGTAAAGGTTTTCGACCAGAAGATCAGGAACTCTAGAAGAATTCAGAT
TTTTAACACGAGAGTAAACGTAAAAAGAAGGTTTTACAAGACTCACGTTAACAATATTGCAGCAGTACGC
ACACAATCGAAGCGCAGTAAGGATGGCTAGTGTAACTAGCAAGAATACCACGAAAGCAAGAAAAAGAAGT
ACGCTATTAACTATTAACGTACCTGTCTCTTCCGAAACGAATGAGTACATGGTGGCGGCCGCTGGCGGGT
GTGTCGAGTGGATGGTAGGATCGACAAAGATCTGATCTGACGGTTCACTAAACCAGCTCTGCTTATATAG
ACCTCCCACCGTACACGCCTACCGCCCATTTGCGTCAATGGGGCGGAGTTGTTACGACATTTTGGAAAGT
CCCGTTGATTTTGGTGCCAAAACAAACTCCCATTGACGTCAATGGGGTGGAGACTTGGAAATCCCCGTGA
GTCAAACCGCTATCCACGCCCATTGATGTACTGCCAAAACCGCATCAGCATGGTAATAGCGATGACTAAT
ACGTAGATGTACTGCCAAGTAGGAAAGTCCCATAAGGTCATGTACTGGGCATAATGCCAGGCGGGCCATT
TACCGTCATTGACGTCAATAGGGGGCGTACTTGGCATATGATACACTTGATGTACTGCCAAGTGGGCAGT
TTACCGTAAATACTCCACCCATTGACGTCAATGGAAAGTCCCTATTGGCGTTACTATGGGAACATACGTC
ATTATTGACGTCAATGGGCGGGGGTCGTTGGGCGGTCAGCCAGGCGGGCCATTTACCGTAAGTTATGTAA
CGCGGAACTCCATATATGGGCTATGAACTAATGACCCCGTAATTGATTACTAGATCTGGCTACACTCGAT
CAGCAGTTAGATAATAAAATCGCTATCCATCGAAGATGGATGTGTGTTGGTTTTTTGTGTGTGTAACGCA
ACGATTGATAGCATAACCCCTTGGGGCCTCTAAACGGGTCTTGAGGGGTTTTTTGAATTGAGAGGTAGCT
GAAGCTGCTGTTATGACCACTAGAGGGAAGAAGATACCTGTGGAGCTAATGGTCCAAGATGTCGGGAGCC
GCGATCGCTGCCAAAAAGGTAAGCTGACGATAGCTGACGAGATTCGATGCCCGACGAGCAAATGAGCGCC
ACGGCTGTTCGCGTAAGCTCGAAACGACGGAGATTCGATAGAGCCAGAGTCGAGTTTAAACGATTCGGGA
TCTTAAGGATAAATTTCTGGTAAGGAGGACACGTATGGAAGTGGGCAAGTTGGGGAAGCCGTATCCGTTG
CTGAATCTGGCATATGTGGGAGTATAAGACGCGCAGCGTCGCATCAGGCATTTTTTTCTGCGCCAATGCA
CCTAGAATCGGTTACCAATGCTTAATCAGTGAGGCACCTATCTCAGCGATCTGTCTATTTCGTTCATCCA
TAGTTGCCTGACTCCCCGTCGTGTAGATAACTACGATACGGGAGGGCTTACCATCTGGCCCCAGTGCTGC
AATGATACCGCGAGACCCACGCTCACCGGCTCCAGATTTATCAGCAATAAACCAGCCAGCCGGAAGGGCC
GAGCGCAGAAGTGGTCCTGCAACTTTATCCGCCTCCATCCAGTCTATCAACTGTTGCCGGGAAGCTAGAG
TAAGTAGTTCGCCAGTTAATAGTTTACGCAAGGTTGTTGCCATTGCTACAGGCATCGTGGTGTCACGCTC
GTCGTTTGGTATGGCTTCATTCAGCTCCGGTTCCCAACGATCAAGGCGAGTTACATGATCCCCCATGTTG
TGCAAAAAAGCGGTTAGCTCCTTCGGTCCTCCAATCGTTGTCAGAAGTAAGTTGGCCGCAGTGTTATCAC
TCATGGTTATGGCAGCACTGCATAATTCTCTTACTGTCATGCCATCCGTAAGATGCTTTTCTGTGACTGG
TGAATACTCAACCAAGTCATTCTGAGAATAGTGTATGCGGCGACCGAGTTGCTCTTGCCCGGCGTCAATA
CGGGATAATACCGCGCCACATAGCAGAACTTTAAAAGTGCTCATCATTGGAAAGCGTTCTTCGGGGCGAA
AACTCTCAAGGATCTTACCGCTGTTGAGATCCAGTTCGATGTAACCCACTCGCGCACCCAACTGATCTTC
AGCATCTTTTACTTTCACCAGCGTTTCTGGGTGAGCAAAAACAGGAAGGCAAAATGCCGCAAAAAAGGGA
ATAAGGGCGACACGGAAATGTTGAATACTCATGCGAAAGCCTCCTGCTGATCCTGTCTCTTGATAGATGT
TTGCAAAAGCTAGGACTCGATTATACGTTGACCGATCAGACTATCAATATCTAGGTTTAAACAGATCGGT
ACGCTGCCGTGACCAGGCTTGAGTACAATATCTGACGATTGGACTTCCTGGGTCCCAAGCTGGATTCCGA
CTGGCTGACTGCCAAGCAACGATATGGATCGTCGAGACTCGCACTGAGAGGATCGTTCTCGGTACACCAG
GCGCGCCTAGCGTTACACACACAAAAAACCAACACACATCCATCTTCGATGGATAGCGATTTTATTATCT
AAGACTAGGCTTACATACTAGCCTAGGCACCGGGCTTGCGGGTCATGCACCAGGTGCGCGGTCCTTCGGG
CACCTCGACGTCGGCGGTGACGGTGAAGCCGAGCCGCTCGTAGAAGGGGAGGTTGCGGGGCGCGGAGGTC
TCCAGGAAGGCGGGCACCCCGGCGCGCTCGGCGGCCTCCACTCCGGGGAGCACGACGGCGCTGCCCAGAC
CCTTGCCCTGGTGGTCGGGCGAGACGCCGACGGTGGCCAGGAACCACGCGGGCTCCTTGGGCCGGTGCGG
CGCCAGGAGGCCCTCCATCTGTTGCTGCGCGGCCAGCCGGGAACCGCTCAACTCGGCCATGCGCGGGCCG
ATCTCGGCGAACACCGCCCCCGCTTCGACGCTCTCCGGCGTGGTCCAGACCGCCACCGCGGCGCCGTCGT
CCGCGACCCACACCTTGCCGATGTCGAGCCCGACGCGCGTGAGGAAGAGTTCTTGCAGCTCGGTGACCCG
CTCGATGTGGCGGTCCGGATCGACGGTGTGGCGCGTGGCGGGGTAGTCGGCGAACGCGGCGGCGAGGGTG
CGTACGGCCCTGGGGACGTCGTCGCGGGTGGCGAGGCGCACCGTGGGCTTGTACTCGGTCATGTTGTCTA
ACAAAAAAGCCAAAAACGGCCAGAATTTAGCGGACAATTTACAAGTCTAACACTGAAAATTACATATTGA
CCCAAATGATTACATTTCAAAAGGTGCCTAAAAAACTTCACAAAACACACTCGCCAACCCCGAGCGCATA
GTTCAAAACCGGAGCTTCAGCTACTTAAGAAGATAGGTACATAAAACCGACCAAAGAAACTGACGCCTCA
CTTATCCCTCCCCTCACCAGAGGTCCGGCGCCTGTCGATTCAGGAGAGCCTACCCTAGGCCCGAACCCTG
CGTCCTGCGACGGAGAAAAGCCTACCGCACACCTACCGGCTGGTGGCCCCACCCTGCATTATAAGCCAAC
AGAACGGGTGACGTCACGACACGACGAGGGCGCGCGCTCCCAAAGGTACGGGTGCACTGCCCAACGGCAC
CGCCATAACTGCCGCCCCCGCAACAGACGACAAACCGAGTTCTCCAGTCAGTGACAAACTTCACGTCAGG
GTCCCCAGATGGTGCCCAGCCCATCTCACCCGAATAAGAGCTTTCCCGCATTAGCGAAGGGCTCAAGACC
TTGGGTTCTTGCCGCCCACCATGCCCCCCACCTTGTTTCAACGACCTCACAGCCCGCCTCACAAGCGTCT
TCCATTCAAGACTCGGGAACAGCCGCCATTTTGCTGCGCTCCCCCCAACCCCCAGTTCAGGGCAACCTTG
CTCGCGGACCCAGACTACAGCCCTTGGCGGTCTCTCCACACGCTTCCGTCCCACCGAGCGGCCCGGCGGC
CACGAAAGCCCCGGCCAGCCCAGCAGCCCGCTACTCACCAAGTGACGATCACAGCGATCCACAAACAAGA
ACCGCGACCCAAATCCCGGCTGCGACGGAACTAGCTGTGCCACACCCGGCGCGTCCTTATATAATCATCG
GCGTTCACCGCCCCACGGAGATCCCTCCGCAGAATCGCCGAGAAGGGACTACTTTTCCTCGCCTGTTCCG
CTCTCTGGAAAGAAAACCAGTGCCCTAGAGTCACCCAAGTCCCGTCCTAAAATGTCCTTCTGCTGATACT
GGGGTTCTAAGGCCGAGTCTTATGAGCAGCGGGCCGCTGTCCTGAGCGTCCGGGCGGAAGGATCAGGACG
CTCCTGCGCCCTTCGTCTGACGTGGCAGCGCTCGCCGTGACGAGGGGGGCGCCCGCGGGAGGCGCCAAAA
CCCGGCGCGGAGGCCAGGCGCGCCCCGATTTCGATATTCCTCGGATCTCGGATAGATCGGGATTGAGGAT
GTAGGTTGAACTTCTCTCGGGTGATCCCGATCTCGGATATTCGGGATTGGAGTAATACCTGGCGATAGGC
GCTGCCAAGCAATAGCCAAGGCGCAAGGCCGGCCAAGAGACTTGCGATAGTTCGTTCGAGAGGTAGCCTG
CAAGATGGATCGGACGAAAGGTTTGAAGATTTTCCGACGAGGGCCTTGGAGAGTTCGGAAATTTAAATGC
AACTATGGATGAACGAAATAGACAGATCGCTGAGATAGGTGCCTCACTGATTAAGCATTGGTAACTGTCA
GACCAAGTTTACTCATATATACTTTAGATTGATTTAAAACTTCATTTTTAATTTAAAAGGATCTAGGTGA
AGATCCTTTTTGATAATCTCATGACCAAAATCCCTTAACGTGAGTTTTCGTTCCACTGAGCGTCAGACCC
CGTAGAAAAGATCAAAGGATCTTCTTGAGATCCTTTTTTTCTGCGCGTAATCTGCTGCTTGCAAACAAAA
AAACCACCGCTACCAGCGGTGGTTTGTTTGCCGGATCAAGAGCTACCAACTCTTTTTCCGAAGGTAACTG
GCTTCAGCAGAGCGCAGATACCAAATACTGTTCTTCTAGTGTAGCCGTAGTTAGGCCACCACTTCAAGAA
CTCTGTAGCACCGCCTACATACCTCGCTCTGCTAATCCTGTTACCAGTGGCTGCTGCCAGTGGCGATAAG
TCGTGTCTTACCGGGTTGGACTCAAGACGATAGTTACCGGATAAGGCGCAGCGGTCGGGCTGAACGGGGG
GTTCGTGCACACAGCCCAGCTTGGAGCGAACGACCTACACCGAACTGAGATACCTACAGCGTGAGCTATG
AGAAAGCGCCACGCTTCCCGAAGGGAGAAAGGCGGACAGGTATCCGGTAAGCGGCAGGGTCGGAACAGGA
GAGCGCACGAGGGAGCTTCCAGGGGGAAACGCCTGGTATCTTTATAGTCCTGTCGGGTTTCGCCACCTCT
GACTTGAGCGTCGATTTTTGTGATGCTCGTCAGGGGGGCGGAGCCTATGGAAAAACGCCAGCAACGCGGC
CTTTTTACGGTTCCTGGCCTTTTGCTGGCCTTTTGCTCACATGATTTAAATGAAACTCGTAATCGGAGAA
CGGGTGCAATAGCAAGGACCAGATCGAACTTGACTGACGCAATTCTGAGCGTAGTCGAAACCCAGACAAG
TCGATCTCGCCAAGTAGCTGACTTGACTGGTTAATTAAGTTTCGATAGCCCAAGGTAACCAATGAGATTA
GGGAGGGAAGAAAGTTTGATGAACTACTTCTGACCCCTAGTGGTGTCCAGAAAAGACCATTAAAGGAATG
TCTTGATCGAAATCGAGAGATCGCCTGCAGGATAGCTGACGACCTTAAGGATAAATTTCTGGTAAGGAGG
ACACGTATGGAAGTGGGCAAGTTGGGGAAGCCGTATCCGTTGCTGAATCTGGCATATGTGGGAGTATAAG
ACGCGCAGCGTCGCATCAGGCATTTTTTTCTGCGCCAATGCCGGTAGATAGCAATCCGGCCCGAGGGGCA
CAAAAAACCCCTCAAGACCCGTTTAGAGGCCCCAAGGGGTTATGCTACGATACCGATAGAGATGGGCCAA
TACCACATTTGTAGAGGTTTTACTTGCTTTAAAAAACCTCCCACACCTCCCCCTGAACCTGAAACATAAA
ATGAATGCAATTGTTGTTGTTAACTTGTTTATTGCAGCTTATAATGGTTACAAATAAAGCAATAGCATCA
CAAATTTCACAAATAAAGCATTTTTTTCACTGCATTCTAGTTGTGGTTTGTCCAAACTCATCAATGTATC
TTATCATGTCTGTGAGCTGAAGGTACGCTGTATCTCAGTCAGTCAAGCTAGCTTATTGATGGTTCGCGTC
TACTTTCGGGGCCTGGGCATCATTGAGCTTTTTGGCTTCCGCAAGCAGGTTGGCACTCTGTGATGGATCG
TCTTTTAGGGACTGGATAAATGCATTTCTTTGTTCCTCATTCAGATTAGGAAGGTGCAATATCTCGTAGA
AAGCATTCTGCTGCTCCTTGTTAAACTTGTTATCAACTTTTGGAGCCTGTGCGTCATTCAGCTTCTTGGC
TTCGGCCAGGAGATTTGCAGACTGCGAGGGATCGTCTTTCAGGCTCTGAATGAAAGCGTTGCGTTGCTCT
TCGTTCAGATTTGGTAAGTGAAGGATCTCATAGAAA
